Addgene plasmid #38859: PECI
Purpose: Bacterial expression for structure determination; may not be full ORF
Depositing lab: Nicola Burgess-Brown. Depositing organization: University of Oxford.
Backbone
  Vector backbone: pNIC28-Bsa4
  Backbone manufacturer: SGC
  Vector type: Bacterial Expression
Growth in bacteria
  Bacterial resistance: Kanamycin, 50 μg/mL
  Growth temperature: 37°C
  Growth strain: Mach1
  Copy number: Low Copy
Gene/Insert
  Gene/Insert name: PECI (alt names: peroxisomal D3,D2-enoyl-CoA isomerase [isoform 1]; PDB:2F6Q)
  Species: H. sapiens (human)
  Insert size (bp): 856
  Entrez Gene: Eci2 (a.k.a. Acbd2, Drs1, Hca88, Peci)
  Tag / fusion protein: His Tev (N terminal on insert)
  Cloning method: Ligation Independent Cloning
  Sequencing primers: 5′ T7; 3′ T7-term
Terms and licenses: Academic/Nonprofit Terms; Industry Terms: Not Available to Industry
How to cite: PECI was a gift from Nicola Burgess-Brown (Addgene plasmid # 38859 ; http://n2t.net/addgene:38859 ; RRID:Addgene_38859)
