[The description below was written by a language model from this plasmid's Addgene catalogue record.]
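Description:
PECI is a bacterial expression plasmid built on the pNIC28-Bsa4 backbone from the SGC, made to produce recombinant human protein in E. coli for structure determination. It is selected with kanamycin and is recorded as low copy. The record lists no origin of replication and includes no feature table, so the backbone elements cannot be described beyond these catalogue fields.

The insert is an 856 bp fragment of human PECI, the peroxisomal D3,D2-enoyl-CoA isomerase (isoform 1), now catalogued under the gene name ECI2. This enzyme repositions double bonds in enoyl-CoA intermediates during beta-oxidation of unsaturated fatty acids. The record warns that the insert may not be the full open reading frame. That is typical of structural genomics constructs, where domain boundaries are trimmed to obtain soluble, crystallisable protein. The alternative names point to an associated PDB structure, which suggests the construct was linked to a solved crystal structure.

The fragment was introduced by ligation-independent cloning and carries an N-terminal His tag followed by a TEV protease site. The tag allows purification by immobilised metal affinity chromatography, and TEV cleavage can then remove it to leave near-native protein.

The promoter is not stated explicitly. However, the listed sequencing primers are T7 and T7-term, which implies that the insert sits between a T7 promoter and a T7 terminator. Expression would therefore need a host supplying T7 RNA polymerase, whereas the listed Mach1 strain serves for propagation. The plasmid is typically used for overexpressing and purifying the PECI fragment for crystallography or related biochemical and biophysical studies.
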