>Addgene plasmid #38859 | PECI | depositor partial sequence | sequence record 48917 | PECI sequence 856 bps
ATGCACCATCATCATCATCATTCTTCTGGTGTAGATCTGGGTACCGAGAACCTGTACTTCCAATCCATGG
GGTTTGAAACTCTGGTGGTGACCTCCGAAGATGGCATCACAAAGATCATGTTCAACCGGCCCAAAAAGAA
AAATGCCATAAACACTGAGATGTATCATGAAATTATGCGTGCACTTAAAGCTGCCAGCAAGGATGACTCA
ATCATCACTGTTTTAACAGGAAATGGTGACTATTACAGTAGTGGGAATGATCTGACTAACTTCACTGATA
TTCCCCCTGGTGGAGTAGAGGAGAAAGCTAAAAATAATGCCGTTTTACTGAGGGAATTTGTGGGCTGTTT
TATAGATTTTCCTAAGCCTCTGATTGCAGTGGTCAATGGTCCAGCTGTGGGCATCTCCGTCACCCTCCTT
GGGCTATTCGATGCCGTGTATGCATCTGACAGGGCAACATTTCATACACCATTTAGTCACCTAGGCCAAA
GTCCGGAAGGATGCTCCTCTTACACTTTTCCGAAGATAATGAGCCCAGCCAAGGCAACAGAGATGCTTAT
TTTTGGAAAGAAGTTAACAGCGGGAGAGGCATGTGCTCAAGGACTTGTTACTGAAGTTTTCCCTGATAGC
ACTTTTCAGAAAGAAGTCTGGACCAGGCTGAAGGCATTTGCAAAGCTTCCCCCAAATGCCTTGAGAATTT
CAAAAGAGGTAATCAGGAAAAGAGAGAGAGAAAAACTACACGCTGTTAATGCTGAAGAATGCAATGTCCT
TCAGGGAAGATGGCTATCAGATGAATGCACAAATGCTGTGGTGAACTTCTTATCCAGATGACAGTAAAGG
TGGATACGGATCCGAA
