>Addgene plasmid #38859 | PECI | addgene partial sequence | sequence record 50466 | T7 5'-TAATACGACTCACTATAGGG-3'
GTGTAGATCTGGGTACCGAGAACCTGTACTTCCAATCCATGGGGTTTGAAACTCTGGTGGTGACCTCCGA
AGATGGCATCACAAAGATCATGTTCAACCGGCCCAAAAAGAAAAATGCCATAAACACTGAGATGTATCAT
GAAATTATGCGTGCACTTAAAGCTGCCAGCAAGGATGACTCAATCATCACTGTTTTAACAGGAAATGGTG
ACTATTACAGTAGTGGGAATGATCTGACTAACTTCACTGATATTCCCCCTGGTGGAGTAGAGGAGAAAGC
TAAAAATAATGCCGTTTTACTGAGGGAATTTGTGGGCTGTTTTATAGATTTTCCTAAGCCTCTGATTGCA
GTGGTCAATGGTCCAGCTGTGGGCATCTCCGTCACCCTCCTTGGGCTATTCGATGCCGTGTATGCATCTG
ACAGGGCAACATTTCATACACCATTTAGTCACCTAGGCCAAAGTCCGGAAGGATGCTCCTCTTACACTTT
TCCGAAGATAATGAGCCCAGCCAAGGCAACAGAGATGCTTATTTTTGGAAAGAAGTTAACAGCGGGAGAG
GCATGTGCTCAAGGACTTGTTACTGAAGTTTTCCCTGATAGCACTTTTCAGAAAGAAGTCTGGACCAGGC
TGAAGGCATTTGCAAAGCTTCCCCCAAATGCCTTGAGAATTTCAAAAGAGGTAATCAGGAAAAGAGAGAG
AGAAAAACTACACGCTGTTAAT
