>Addgene plasmid #38859 | PECI | addgene partial sequence | sequence record 50471 | T7_term
CGGGAGCGTCGCAATTCGGATCCGTATCCACCTTTACTGTCATCTGGATAAGAAGTTCACCACAGCATTT
GTGCATTCATCTGATAGCCATCTTCCCTGAAGGACATTGCATTCTTCAGCATTAACAGCGTGTAGTTTTT
CTCTCTCTCTTTTCCTGATTACCTCTTTTGAAATTCTCAAGGCATTTGGGGGAAGCTTTGCAAATGCCTT
CAGCCTGGTCCAGACTTCTTTCTGAAAAGTGCTATCAGGGAAAACTTCAGTAACAAGTCCTTGAGCACAT
GCCTCTCCCGCTGTTAACTTCTTTCCAAAAATAAGCATCTCTGTTGCCTTGGCTGGGCTCATTATCTTCG
GAAAAGTGTAAGAGGAGCATCCTTCCGGACTTTGGCCTAGGTGACTAAATGGTGTATGAAATGTTGCCCT
GTCAGATGCATACACGGCATCGAATAGCCCAAGGAGGGTGACGGAGATGCCCACAGCTGGACCATTGACC
ACTGCAATCAGAGGCTTAGGAAAATCTATAAAACAGCCCACAAATTCCCTCAGTAAAACGGCATTATTTT
TAGCTTTCTCCTCTACTCCACCAGGGGGAATATCAGTGAAGTTAGTCAGATCATTCCCACTACTGTAATA
GTCACCATTTCCTGTTAAAACAGTGATGATTGAGTCATCCTTGCTGGCAGCTTTAAGTGCACGCATAATT
TCATGATACATCTCAGTGTTTATGGCATTTTTCTTTTTGGGCCGGTTGAACATGATCTTTGTGATGCCAT
CTTCGGAG
